LOCUS       Exported 6170 bp ds-DNA circular SYN 12-MAY-2021
DEFINITION  Mammalian expression plasmid for SARS-CoV-2 nsp11.
ACCESSION   .
VERSION     .
KEYWORDS    pGBW-m4252796
SOURCE      synthetic DNA construct
  ORGANISM  synthetic DNA construct
REFERENCE   1 (bases 1 to 6170)
  TITLE     SARS-CoV-2 protein Mammalian expression constructs, tagged, for
            protein expression and/or purification
REFERENCE   2 (bases 1 to 6170)
  AUTHORS   .
  TITLE     Direct Submission
  JOURNAL   Exported May 12, 2021 from SnapGene Server 1.1.58
            http://www.snapgene.com
FEATURES             Location/Qualifiers
     source          1..6170
                     /organism="synthetic DNA construct"
                     /mol_type="other DNA"
     CDS             41..61
                     /codon_start=1
                     /product="tobacco etch virus (TEV) protease recognition and
                     cleavage site"
                     /label=TEV site
                     /translation="ENLYFQS"
     CDS             62..79
                     /codon_start=1
                     /product="6xHis affinity tag"
                     /label=6xHis
                     /translation="HHHHHH"
     polyA_signal    132..253
                     /label=SV40 poly(A) signal
                     /note="SV40 polyadenylation signal"
     primer_bind     complement(143..162)
                     /label=EBV-rev
                     /note="SV40 polyA terminator, reverse primer"
     primer_bind     197..216
                     /label=SV40pA-R
                     /note="SV40 polyA, reverse primer"
     terminator      368..414
                     /label=T7 terminator
                     /note="transcription terminator for bacteriophage T7 RNA
                     polymerase"
     terminator      444..580
                     /label=rrnG terminator
                     /note="transcription terminator from the E. coli ribosomal
                     RNA rrnG operon (Albrechtsen et al., 1991)"
     misc_feature    625..696
                     /label=3' beta-globin insulator
                     /note="insulator downstream of the human beta-globin locus
                     (Farrell et al., 2002)"
     rep_origin      complement(922..1510)
                     /direction=LEFT
                     /label=ori
                     /note="high-copy-number ColE1/pMB1/pBR322/pUC origin of
                     replication"
     primer_bind     complement(1002..1021)
                     /label=pBR322ori-F
                     /note="pBR322 origin, forward primer"
     promoter        2010..3219
                     /label=UbC promoter
                     /note="human ubiquitin C promoter"
     primer_bind     3056..3075
                     /label=hUBCpro-F
                     /note="Human Ubiquitin C (UbC) promoter, forward primer"
     CDS             3223..3822
                     /codon_start=1
                     /gene="pac from Streptomyces alboniger"
                     /product="puromycin N-acetyltransferase"
                     /label=PuroR
                     /note="confers resistance to puromycin"
                     /translation="MTEYKPTVRLATRDDVPRAVRTLAAAFADYPATRHTVDPDRHIER
                     VTELQELFLTRVGLDIGKVWVADDGAAVAVWTTPESVEAGAVFAEIGPRMAELSGSRLA
                     AQQQMEGLLAPHRPKEPAWFLATVGVSPDHQGKGLGSAVVLPGVEAAERAGVPAFLETS
                     APRNLPFYERLGFTVTADVEVPEGPRTWCMTRKPGA"
     primer_bind     complement(3223..3242)
                     /label=Puro-R
                     /note="Puromycin resistance gene, reverse primer. Also
                     called puro-variant-R"
     primer_bind     3719..3739
                     /label=Puro-F
                     /note="Puromycin resistance gene, forward primer"
     polyA_signal    3849..3897
                     /note="synthetic polyadenylation signal"
     CDS             4163..5023
                     /codon_start=1
                     /gene="bla"
                     /product="beta-lactamase"
                     /label=AmpR
                     /note="confers resistance to ampicillin, carbenicillin, and
                     related antibiotics"
                     /translation="MSIQHFRVALIPFFAAFCLPVFAHPETLVKVKDAEDQLGARVGYI
                     ELDLNSGKILESFRPEERFPMMSTFKVLLCGAVLSRIDAGQEQLGRRIHYSQNDLVEYS
                     PVTEKHLTDGMTVRELCSAAITMSDNTAANLLLTTIGGPKELTAFLHNMGDHVTRLDRW
                     EPELNEAIPNDERDTTMPVAMATTLRKLLTGELLTLASRQQLIDWMEADKVAGPLLRSA
                     LPAGWFIADKSGAGERGSRGIIAALGPDGKPSRIVVIYTTGSQATMDERNRQIAEIGAS
                     LIKHW"
     primer_bind     complement(4381..4400)
                     /label=Amp-R
                     /note="Ampicillin resistance gene, reverse primer"
     terminator      5036..5172
                     /label=rrnG terminator
                     /note="transcription terminator from the E. coli ribosomal
                     RNA rrnG operon (Albrechtsen et al., 1991)"
     misc_feature    5324..5395
                     /label=5' beta-globin insulator
                     /note="insulator upstream of the human beta-globin locus
                     (Farrell et al., 2002)"
     terminator      5400..5446
                     /label=T7 terminator
                     /note="transcription terminator for bacteriophage T7 RNA
                     polymerase"
     polyA_signal    5464..5512
                     /note="synthetic polyadenylation signal"
     enhancer        5593..5896
                     /label=CMV enhancer
                     /note="human cytomegalovirus immediate early enhancer"
     promoter        5898..6100
                     /label=CMV promoter
                     /note="human cytomegalovirus (CMV) immediate early
                     promoter"
     primer_bind     6051..6071
                     /label=CMV-F
                     /note="Human CMV immediate early promoter, forward primer"
     regulatory      6169..8
                     /regulatory_class="other"
                     /note="vertebrate consensus sequence for strong initiation
                     of translation (Kozak, 1987)"
ORIGIN
        1 caccatggct gatgcacaat cgtttttaaa cgggtttgcg gaaaaccttt actttcagtc
       61 gcaccatcac catcaccatt aagctagctt gactgactga gatacagcgt accttcagct
      121 cacagacatg ataagataca ttgatgagtt tggacaaacc acaactagaa tgcagtgaaa
      181 aaaatgcttt atttgtgaaa tttgtgatgc tattgcttta tttgtaacca ttataagctg
      241 caataaacaa gttaacaaca acaattgcat tcattttatg tttcaggttc agggggaggt
      301 gtgggaggtt ttttaaagca agtaaaacct ctacaaatgt ggtattggcc catctctatc
      361 ggtatcgtag cataacccct tggggcctct aaacgggtct tgaggggttt tttgtgcccc
      421 tcgggccgga ttgctatcta ccggcattgg cgcagaaaaa aatgcctgat gcgacgctgc
      481 gcgtcttata ctcccacata tgccagattc agcaacggat acggcttccc caacttgccc
      541 acttccatac gtgtcctcct taccagaaat ttatccttaa ggtcgtcagc tatcctgcag
      601 gcgatctctc gatttcgatc aagacattcc tttaatggtc ttttctggac accactaggg
      661 gtcagaagta gttcatcaaa ctttcttccc tccctaatct cattggttac cttgggctat
      721 cgaaacttaa ttaaccagtc aagtcagcta cttggcgaga tcgacttgtc tgggtttcga
      781 ctacgctcag aattgcgtca gtcaagttcg atctggtcct tgctattgca cccgttctcc
      841 gattacgagt ttcatttaaa tcatgtgagc aaaaggccag caaaaggcca ggaaccgtaa
      901 aaaggccgcg ttgctggcgt ttttccatag gctccgcccc cctgacgagc atcacaaaaa
      961 tcgacgctca agtcagaggt ggcgaaaccc gacaggacta taaagatacc aggcgtttcc
     1021 ccctggaagc tccctcgtgc gctctcctgt tccgaccctg ccgcttaccg gatacctgtc
     1081 cgcctttctc ccttcgggaa gcgtggcgct ttctcatagc tcacgctgta ggtatctcag
     1141 ttcggtgtag gtcgttcgct ccaagctggg ctgtgtgcac gaaccccccg ttcagcccga
     1201 ccgctgcgcc ttatccggta actatcgtct tgagtccaac ccggtaagac acgacttatc
     1261 gccactggca gcagccactg gtaacaggat tagcagagcg aggtatgtag gcggtgctac
     1321 agagttcttg aagtggtggc ctaactacgg ctacactaga agaacagtat ttggtatctg
     1381 cgctctgctg aagccagtta ccttcggaaa aagagttggt agctcttgat ccggcaaaca
     1441 aaccaccgct ggtagcggtg gtttttttgt ttgcaagcag cagattacgc gcagaaaaaa
     1501 aggatctcaa gaagatcctt tgatcttttc tacggggtct gacgctcagt ggaacgaaaa
     1561 ctcacgttaa gggattttgg tcatgagatt atcaaaaagg atcttcacct agatcctttt
     1621 aaattaaaaa tgaagtttta aatcaatcta aagtatatat gagtaaactt ggtctgacag
     1681 ttaccaatgc ttaatcagtg aggcacctat ctcagcgatc tgtctatttc gttcatccat
     1741 agttgcattt aaatttccga actctccaag gccctcgtcg gaaaatcttc aaacctttcg
     1801 tccgatccat cttgcaggct acctctcgaa cgaactatcg caagtctctt ggccggcctt
     1861 gcgccttggc tattgcttgg cagcgcctat cgccaggtat tactccaatc ccgaatatcc
     1921 gagatcggga tcacccgaga gaagttcaac ctacatcctc aatcccgatc tatccgagat
     1981 ccgaggaata tcgaaatcgg ggcgcgcctg gcctccgcgc cgggttttgg cgcctcccgc
     2041 gggcgccccc ctcgtcacgg cgagcgctgc cacgtcagac gaagggcgca ggagcgtcct
     2101 gatccttccg cccggacgct caggacagcg gcccgctgct cataagactc ggccttagaa
     2161 ccccagtatc agcagaagga cattttagga cgggacttgg gtgactctag ggcactggtt
     2221 ttctttccag agagcggaac aggcgaggaa aagtagtccc ttctcggcga ttctgcggag
     2281 ggatctccgt ggggcggtga acgccgatga ttatataagg acgcgccggg tgtggcacag
     2341 ctagttccgt cgcagccggg atttgggtcg cggttcttgt ttgtggatcg ctgtgatcgt
     2401 cacttggtga gtagcgggct gctgggctgg ccggggcttt cgtggccgcc gggccgctcg
     2461 gtgggacgga agcgtgtgga gagaccgcca agggctgtag tctgggtccg cgagcaaggt
     2521 tgccctgaac tgggggttgg ggggagcgca gcaaaatggc ggctgttccc gagtcttgaa
     2581 tggaagacgc ttgtgaggcg ggctgtgagg tcgttgaaac aaggtggggg gcatggtggg
     2641 cggcaagaac ccaaggtctt gagcccttcg ctaatgcggg aaagctctta ttcgggtgag
     2701 atgggctggg caccatctgg ggaccctgac gtgaagtttg tcactgactg gagaactcgg
     2761 tttgtcgtct gttgcggggg cggcagttat ggcggtgccg ttgggcagtg cacccgtacc
     2821 tttgggagcg cgcgccctcg tcgtgtcgtg acgtcacccg ttctgttggc ttataatgca
     2881 gggtggggcc accagccggt aggtgtgcgg taggcttttc tccgtcgcag gacgcagggt
     2941 tcgggcctag ggtaggctct cctgaatcga caggcgccgg acctctggtg aggggaggga
     3001 taagtgaggc gtcagtttct ttggtcggtt ttatgtacct atcttcttaa gtagctgaag
     3061 ctccggtttt gaactatgcg ctcggggttg gcgagtgtgt tttgtgaagt tttttaggca
     3121 ccttttgaaa tgtaatcatt tgggtcaata tgtaattttc agtgttagac ttgtaaattg
     3181 tccgctaaat tctggccgtt tttggctttt ttgttagaca acatgaccga gtacaagccc
     3241 acggtgcgcc tcgccacccg cgacgacgtc cccagggccg tacgcaccct cgccgccgcg
     3301 ttcgccgact accccgccac gcgccacacc gtcgatccgg accgccacat cgagcgggtc
     3361 accgagctgc aagaactctt cctcacgcgc gtcgggctcg acatcggcaa ggtgtgggtc
     3421 gcggacgacg gcgccgcggt ggcggtctgg accacgccgg agagcgtcga agcgggggcg
     3481 gtgttcgccg agatcggccc gcgcatggcc gagttgagcg gttcccggct ggccgcgcag
     3541 caacagatgg agggcctcct ggcgccgcac cggcccaagg agcccgcgtg gttcctggcc
     3601 accgtcggcg tctcgcccga ccaccagggc aagggtctgg gcagcgccgt cgtgctcccc
     3661 ggagtggagg ccgccgagcg cgccggggtg cccgccttcc tggagacctc cgcgccccgc
     3721 aacctcccct tctacgagcg gctcggcttc accgtcaccg ccgacgtcga ggtgcccgaa
     3781 ggaccgcgca cctggtgcat gacccgcaag cccggtgcct aggctagtat gtaagcctag
     3841 tcttagataa taaaatcgct atccatcgaa gatggatgtg tgttggtttt ttgtgtgtgt
     3901 aacgctaggc gcgcctggtg taccgagaac gatcctctca gtgcgagtct cgacgatcca
     3961 tatcgttgct tggcagtcag ccagtcggaa tccagcttgg gacccaggaa gtccaatcgt
     4021 cagatattgt actcaagcct ggtcacggca gcgtaccgat ctgtttaaac ctagatattg
     4081 atagtctgat cggtcaacgt ataatcgagt cctagctttt gcaaacatct atcaagagac
     4141 aggatcagca ggaggctttc gcatgagtat tcaacatttc cgtgtcgccc ttattccctt
     4201 ttttgcggca ttttgccttc ctgtttttgc tcacccagaa acgctggtga aagtaaaaga
     4261 tgctgaagat cagttgggtg cgcgagtggg ttacatcgaa ctggatctca acagcggtaa
     4321 gatccttgag agttttcgcc ccgaagaacg ctttccaatg atgagcactt ttaaagttct
     4381 gctatgtggc gcggtattat cccgtattga cgccgggcaa gagcaactcg gtcgccgcat
     4441 acactattct cagaatgact tggttgagta ttcaccagtc acagaaaagc atcttacgga
     4501 tggcatgaca gtaagagaat tatgcagtgc tgccataacc atgagtgata acactgcggc
     4561 caacttactt ctgacaacga ttggaggacc gaaggagcta accgcttttt tgcacaacat
     4621 gggggatcat gtaactcgcc ttgatcgttg ggaaccggag ctgaatgaag ccataccaaa
     4681 cgacgagcgt gacaccacga tgcctgtagc aatggcaaca accttgcgta aactattaac
     4741 tggcgaacta cttactctag cttcccggca acagttgata gactggatgg aggcggataa
     4801 agttgcagga ccacttctgc gctcggccct tccggctggc tggtttattg ctgataaatc
     4861 tggagccggt gagcgtgggt ctcgcggtat cattgcagca ctggggccag atggtaagcc
     4921 ctcccgtatc gtagttatct acacgacggg gagtcaggca actatggatg aacgaaatag
     4981 acagatcgct gagataggtg cctcactgat taagcattgg taaccgattc taggtgcatt
     5041 ggcgcagaaa aaaatgcctg atgcgacgct gcgcgtctta tactcccaca tatgccagat
     5101 tcagcaacgg atacggcttc cccaacttgc ccacttccat acgtgtcctc cttaccagaa
     5161 atttatcctt aagatcccga atcgtttaaa ctcgactctg gctctatcga atctccgtcg
     5221 tttcgagctt acgcgaacag ccgtggcgct catttgctcg tcgggcatcg aatctcgtca
     5281 gctatcgtca gcttaccttt ttggcagcga tcgcggctcc cgacatcttg gaccattagc
     5341 tccacaggta tcttcttccc tctagtggtc ataacagcag cttcagctac ctctcaattc
     5401 aaaaaacccc tcaagacccg tttagaggcc ccaaggggtt atgctatcaa tcgttgcgtt
     5461 acacacacaa aaaaccaaca cacatccatc ttcgatggat agcgatttta ttatctaact
     5521 gctgatcgag tgtagccaga tctagtaatc aattacgggg tcattagttc atagcccata
     5581 tatggagttc cgcgttacat aacttacggt aaatggcccg cctggctgac cgcccaacga
     5641 cccccgccca ttgacgtcaa taatgacgta tgttcccata gtaacgccaa tagggacttt
     5701 ccattgacgt caatgggtgg agtatttacg gtaaactgcc cacttggcag tacatcaagt
     5761 gtatcatatg ccaagtacgc cccctattga cgtcaatgac ggtaaatggc ccgcctggca
     5821 ttatgcccag tacatgacct tatgggactt tcctacttgg cagtacatct acgtattagt
     5881 catcgctatt accatgctga tgcggttttg gcagtacatc aatgggcgtg gatagcggtt
     5941 tgactcacgg ggatttccaa gtctccaccc cattgacgtc aatgggagtt tgttttggca
     6001 ccaaaatcaa cgggactttc caaaatgtcg taacaactcc gccccattga cgcaaatggg
     6061 cggtaggcgt gtacggtggg aggtctatat aagcagagct ggtttagtga accgtcagat
     6121 cagatctttg tcgatcctac catccactcg acacacccgc cagcggccgc
//
