[The description below was written by a language model from this plasmid's Addgene catalogue record and the feature table of its GenBank file.]
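Description:
pGBW-m4252796 is a mammalian expression plasmid for SARS-CoV-2 nsp11, the very short peptide encoded within the ORF1ab region of the viral genome. It is built on a pTwist_CMV_Puro_6 backbone from which an AarI site has been removed. The full construct is 6170 bp. It is propagated in E. coli from a high-copy ColE1/pUC-type origin under ampicillin selection (beta-lactamase). For selecting transfected mammalian cells it carries a separate cassette in which the human ubiquitin C promoter drives puromycin N-acetyltransferase, followed by a synthetic polyadenylation signal.

The expression unit consists of the CMV immediate-early enhancer and promoter, a Kozak consensus spanning the plasmid's numbering origin, and the wild-type nsp11 coding segment, recorded as only 32 bp. The insert is not annotated as its own feature in the table but falls between the Kozak sequence and the downstream tag. It is followed directly by a backbone-encoded TEV protease recognition site and a 6xHis tag, so the product carries a C-terminal affinity tag that can be cleaved off after capture. An SV40 polyadenylation signal terminates the transcript. T7 and rrnG transcription terminators, an additional synthetic poly(A) signal upstream of the CMV enhancer, and short 5' and 3' beta-globin insulator elements flank the functional modules, presumably to limit read-through and interference between them. The plasmid belongs to a series of tagged SARS-CoV-2 protein constructs intended for expression and/or purification from mammalian cells.
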