Addgene plasmid #153594: pGBW-m4252796
Purpose: Mammalian expression plasmid for SARS-CoV-2 nsp11
Depositing lab: Ginkgo Bioworks & Benjie Chen. Depositing organization: Ginkgo Bioworks.
Backbone
  Vector backbone: pTwist_CMV_Puro_6 with AarI site removed
  Backbone size w/o insert (bp): 6080
  Vector type: Mammalian Expression
  Selectable markers: Puromycin
Growth in bacteria
  Bacterial resistance: Ampicillin, 100 μg/mL
  Growth temperature: 37°C
  Growth strain: DH5alpha
  Copy number: High Copy
Gene/Insert
  Gene/Insert name: SARS-CoV-2 nsp11
  Species: Severe acute respiratory syndrome coronavirus 2
  Insert size (bp): 32
  Mutation: wt
  Entrez Gene: ORF1ab (a.k.a. GU280_gp01)
  Promoter: CMV
  Tag / fusion protein: Cleavable TEV;6xHis-003 (C terminal on backbone)
  Cloning method: Unknown
Resource information
  A portion of this plasmid was derived from a plasmid made by: GinkgoBioworks
Depositor comments: NCBI reference sequence: 43740578
How to cite: pGBW-m4252796 was a gift from Ginkgo Bioworks & Benjie Chen (Addgene plasmid # 153594 ; http://n2t.net/addgene:153594 ; RRID:Addgene_153594)
